>Addgene plasmid #182955 | pJEC619 | addgene full sequence | sequence record 454883 | Addgene NGS Result
TCGAGTAAGGATCTCCAGGCATCAAATAAAACGAAAGGCTCAGTCGAAAGACTGGGCCTTTCGTTTTATC
TGTTGTTTGTCGGTGAACGCTCTCTACTAGAGTCACACTGGCTCACCTTCGGGTGGGCCTTTCTGCGTTT
ATACCTAGGGATATATTCCGCTTCCTCGCTCACTGACTCGCTACGCTCGGTCGTTCGACTGCGGCGAGCG
GAAATGGCTTACGAACGGGGCGGAGATTTCCTGGAAGATGCCAGGAAGATACTTAACAGGGAAGTGAGAG
GGCCGCGGCAAAGCCGTTTTTCCATAGGCTCCGCCCCCCTGACAAGCATCACGAAATCTGACGCTCAAAT
CAGTGGTGGCGAAACCCGACAGGACTATAAAGATACCAGGCGTTTCCCCCTGGCGGCTCCCTCGTGCGCT
CTCCTGTTCCTGCCTTTCGGTTTACCGGTGTCATTCCGCTGTTATGGCCGCGTTTGTCTCATTCCACGCC
TGACACTCAGTTCCGGGTAGGCAGTTCGCTCCAAGCTGGACTGTATGCACGAACCCCCCGTTCAGTCCGA
CCGCTGCGCCTTATCCGGTAACTATCGTCTTGAGTCCAACCCGGAAAGACATGCAAAAGCACCACTGGCA
GCAGCCACTGGTAATTGATTTAGAGGAGTTAGTCTTGAAGTCATGCGCCGGTTAAGGCTAAACTGAAAGG
ACAAGTTTTGGTGACTGCGCTCCTCCAAGCCAGTTACCTCGGTTCAAAGAGTTGGTAGCTCAGAGAACCT
TCGAAAAACCGCCCTGCAAGGCGGTTTTTTCGTTTTCAGAGCAAGAGATTACGCGCAGACCAAAACGATC
TCAAGAAGATCATCTTATTAATCAGATAAAATATTTCTAGATTTCAGTGCAATTTATCTCTTCAAATGTA
GCACCTGAAGTCAGCCCCATACGATATAAGTTGTTACTAGTGCTTGGATTCTCACCAATAAAAAACGCCC
GGCGGCAACCGAGCGTTCTGAACAAATCCAGATGGAGTTCTGAGGTCATTACTGGATCTATCAACAGGAG
TCCAAGCGAGCTCGATATCAAATTACGCCCCGCCCTGCCACTCATCGCAGTACTGTTGTAATTCATTAAG
CATTCTGCCGACATGGAAGCCATCACAAACGGCATGATGAACCTGAATCGCCAGCGGCATCAGCACCTTG
TCGCCTTGCGTATAATATTTGCCCATGGTGAAAACGGGGGCGAAGAAGTTGTCCATATTGGCCACGTTTA
AATCAAAACTGGTGAAACTCACCCAGGGATTGGCTGAGACGAAAAACATATTCTCAATAAACCCTTTAGG
GAAATAGGCCAGGTTTTCACCGTAACACGCCACATCTTGCGAATATATGTGTAGAAACTGCCGGAAATCG
TCGTGGTATTCACTCCAGAGCGATGAAAACGTTTCAGTTTGCTCATGGAAAACGGTGTAACAAGGGTGAA
CACTATCCCATATCACCAGCTCACCGTCTTTCATTGCCATACGAAATTCCGGATGAGCATTCATCAGGCG
GGCAAGAATGTGAATAAAGGCCGGATAAAACTTGTGCTTATTTTTCTTTACGGTCTTTAAAAAGGCCGTA
ATATCCAGCTGAACGGTCTGGTTATAGGTACATTGAGCAACTGACTGAAATGCCTCAAAATGTTCTTTAC
GATGCCATTGGGATATATCAACGGTGGTATATCCAGTGATTTTTTTCTCCATTTTAGCTTCCTTAGCTCC
TGAAAATCTCGATAACTCAAAAAATACGCCCGGTAGTGATCTTATTTCATTATGGTGAAAGTTGGAACCT
CTTACGTGCCGATCAACGTCTCATTTTCGCCAGATATCGACGTCTTTACGGCTAGCTCAGTCCTAGGTAT
TATGCTAGCGAATTCAAAAGATCTAAAGAGGAGAAAGGATCTATGTCTATCGCGGCCACCCTGGAAAACG
ACTTAGCACGCCTTGAGAATGAAAATGCTCGTCTGGAGAAAGATATCGCGAATCTCGAGCGTGACCTGGC
AAAATTAGAGCGTGAGGAAGCTTATTTCGGTGGCGGTGGCTCTGGTGGAAATTTGCTTATTGATAACTGG
ATCCCTGTACGCCCGCGAAACGGGGGGAAAGTCCAAATCATAAATCTGCAATCGCTATACTGCAGTAGAG
ATCAGTGGCGATTAAGTTTGCCCCGTGACGATATGGAACTGGCCGCTTTAGCACTGCTGGTTTGCATTGG
GCAAATTATCGCCCCGGCAAAAGATGACGTTGAATTTCGACATCGCATAATGAATCCGCTCACTGAAGAT
GAGTTTCAACAACTCATCGCGCCGTGGATAGATATGTTCTACCTTAATCACGCAGAACATCCCTTTATGC
AGACCAAAGGTGTCAAAGCAAATGATGTGACTCCAATGGAAAAACTGTTGGCTGGGGTAAGCGGCGCGAC
GAATTGTGCATTTGTCAATCAACCGGGGCAGGGTGAAGCATTATGTGGTGGATGCACTGCGATTGCGTTA
TTCAACCAGGCGAATCAGGCACCAGGTTTTGGTGGTGGTTTTAAAAGCGGTTTACGTGGAGGAACACCTG
TAACAACGTTCGTACGTGGGATCGATCTTCGTTCAACGGTGTTACTCAATGTCCTCACATTACCTCGTCT
TCAAAAACAATTTCCTAATGAATCACATACGGAAAACCAACCTACCTGGATTAAACCTATCAAGTCCAAT
GAGTCTATACCTGCTTCGTCAATTGGGTTTGTCCGTGGTCTATTCTGGCAACCAGCGCATATTGAATTAT
GCGATCCCATTGGGATTGGTAAATGTTCTTGCTGTGGACAGGAAAGCAATTTGCGTTATACCGGTTTTCT
TAAGGAAAAATTTACCTTTACAGTTAATGGGCTATGGCCCCATCCGCATTCCCCTTGTCTGGTAACAGTC
AAGAAAGGGGAGGTTGAGGAAAAATTTCTTGCTTTCACCACCTCCGCACCATCATGGACACAAATCAGCC
GAGTTGTGGTAGATAAGATTATTCAAAATGAAAATGGAAATCGCGTGGCGGCGGTTGTGAATCAATTCAG
AAATATTGCGCCGCAAAGTCCTCTTGAATTGATTATGGGGGGATATCGTAATAATCAAGCATCTATTCTT
GAACGGCGTCATGATGTGTTGATGTTTAATCAGGGGTGGCAACAATACGGCAATGTGATAAACGAAATAG
TGACTGTTGGTTTGGGATATAAAACAGCCTTACGCAAGGCGTTATATACCTTTGCAGAAGGGTTTAAAAA
TAAAGACTTCAAAGGGGCCGGAGTCTCTGTTCATGAGACTGCAGAAAGGCATTTCTATCGACAGAGTGAA
TTATTAATTCCCGATGTACTGGCGAATGTTAATTTTTCCCAGGCTGATGAGGTAATAGCTGATTTACGAG
ACAAACTTCATCAATTGTGTGAAATGCTATTTAATCAATCTGTAGCTCCCTATGCACATCATCCTAAATT
AATAAGCACATTAGCGCTTGCCCGCGCCACGCTATACAAACATTTACGGGAGTTAAAACCGCAAGGAGGG
CCATCAAATGGCTGATGAAATTGATGCAATGGCTTTATATCGAGCCTGGCAACAACTGGATAATGGATCA
TGTGCGCAAATTAGACGTGTTTCAGAACCTGATGAATTACGCGATATCCCTGCGTTTTATAGGCTGGTGC
AACCTTTTGGTTGGGAAAACCCACGTCACCAGCAGGCTCTTTTGCGCATGGTGTTTTGCCTGAGCGCAGG
AAAGAATGTCATCCGACATCAGGACAAAAAATCGGAGCAAACAACAGGTATCTCGTTGGGAAGAGCTTTA
GCCAATAGTGGAAGAATTAACGAGCGCCGTATCTTTCAATTAATTCGGGCTGACAGAACAGCCGATATGG
TCCAGTTACGTCGATTACTTACTCACGCCGAACCCGTACTTGACTGGCCATTAATGGCCAGGATGTTGAC
CTGGTGGGGAAAGCGCGAACGCCAGCAACTTCTGGAAGATTTTGTATTGACCACAAACAAAAATGCGTAA
GGAAACCTTTCTATGTCTAACTTTATCAATATTCATGTTCTGATCTCTCACAGCCCTTCATGTCTGAACC
GCGACGATATGAACATGCAGAAAGACGCTATTTTCGGCGGCAAAAGACGAGTAAGAATTTCAAGTCAAAG
CCTTAAACGTGCGATGCGTAAAAGTGGTTATTACGCACAAAATATTGGTGAATCCAGTCTCAGAACCATT
CATCTTGCACAATTACGTGATGTTCTTCGGCAAAAACTTGGTGAACGTTTTGACCAAAAAATCATCGATA
AGACATTAGCGCTGCTCTCCGGTAAATCAGTTGATGAAGCCGAAAAGATTTCTGCCGATGCGGTTACTCC
CTGGGTTGTGGGAGAAATAGCCTGGTTCTGTGAGCAGGTTGCAAAAGCAGAGGCTGATAATCTGGATGAT
AAAAAGCTGCTCAAAGTTCTTAAGGAAGATATTGCCGCCATACGTGTGAATTTACAGCAGGGTGTTGATA
TTGCGCTTAGTGGAAGAATGGCAACCAGCGGCATGATGACTGAGTTGGGAAAAGTTGATGGTGCAATGTC
CATTGCGCATGCGATCACTACTCATCAGGTTGATTCTGATATTGACTGGTTCACCGCTGTAGATGATTTA
CAGGAACAAGGTTCTGCACATCTGGGAACTCAGGAATTTTCATCGGGTGTTTTTTATCGTTATGCCAACA
TTAACCTCGCTCAACTTCAGGAAAATTTAGGTGGTGCCTCCAGGGAGCAGGCTCTGGAAATTGCAACCCA
TGTTGTTCATATGCTGGCAACAGAGGTCCCTGGAGCAAAACAGCGTACTTATGCCGCTTTTAACCCTGCG
GATATGGTAATGGTTAATTTCTCCGATATGCCACTTTCTATGGCAAATGCTTTTGAAAAAGCGGTTAAAG
CGAAAGATGGCTTTTTGCAACCGTCTATACAGGCGTTTAATCAATATTGGGATCGCGTTGCCAATGGATA
TGGTCTGAACGGAGCTGCTGCGCAATTCAGCTTATCTGATGTAGACCCAATTACTGCTCAAGTTAAACAA
ATGCCTACTTTAGAACAGTTAAAATCCTGGGTTCGTAATAATGGCGAGGCGTGAACATGAGATCTTATTT
GATCTTGCGGCTTGCTGGGCCAATGCAAGCCTGGGGGCAGCCGACCTTTGAAGGAACGCGACCTACCGGA
AGATTTCCGACCCGAAGCGGGTTATTAGGGCTACTCGGGGCTTGTCTTGGGATCCAACGTGATGATACTT
CTTCATTACAGGCGTTATCAGAGAGTGTGCAATTTGCAGTGCGCTGCGATGAACTCATTCTTGACGATCG
TCGTGTGTCTGTAACGGGGTTGCGTGATTACCATACAGTCCTTGGAGCGCGAGAAGATTACCGTGGTTTG
AAAAGTCATGAAACGATTCAAACATGGCGCGAATATTTATGTGATGCCTCCTTTACCGTCGCTCTCTGGT
TAACACCCCATGCAACGATGGTTATCTCAGAACTTGAAAAAGCAGTATTAAAGCCTCGGTATACACCTTA
CCTGGGGCGGAGAAGTTGCCCACTAACACACCCGCTTTTTTTGGGGACATGTCAGGCATCGGATCCTCAG
AAGGCGCTATTAAATTATGAGCCCGTTGGCGGCGATATATATAGTGAGGAATCAGTTACAGGGCATCATT
TAAAATTTACGGCGCGCGACGAACCGATGATCACCTTGCCTCGACAATTTGCTTCCCGAGAATGGTATGT
GATTAAAGGAGGTATGGATGTATCTCAGTAAAGTCATCATTGCCAGGGCCTGGAGCAGGGATCTTTACCA
ACTTCACCAGGGATTATGGCATTTATTTCCAAACAGACCGGATGCTGCTCGTGATTTTCTTTTTCATGTT
GAGAAGCGAAACACACCAGAAGGCTGTCATGTTTTATTGCAGTCAGCGCAAATGCCTGTTTCAACTGCCG
TTGCGACAGTCATTAAAACTAAACAGGTTGAATTTCAACTTCAGGTTGGTGTTCCACTCTATTTTCGGCT
TCGGGCAAATCCGATCAAAACTATTCTCGACAATCAAAAGCGCCTGGACAGTAAAGGGAATATTAAACGC
TGTCGGGTTCCGTTAATAAAAGAAGCAGAACAAATCGCGTGGTTGCAACGTAAATTGGGCAATGCGGCGC
GCGTTGAAGATGTGCATCCCATATCGGAACGGCCACAGTATTTTTCTGGTGATGGTAAAAGTGGAAAGAT
CCAAACGGTTTGCTTTGAAGGTGTGCTCACCATCAACGACGCGCCAGCGTTAATAGATCTTGTACAGCAA
GGTATTGGGCCAGCTAAATCGATGGGATGTGGCTTGCTATCTTTGGCTCCACTGTAAC
Features (pLannotate 1.2.2; 13 found; start..end, strand, type, name):
     23..94      +  terminator     rrnB T1 terminator: transcription terminator T1 from the E. coli rrnB gene
    110..137     +  terminator     T7Te terminator: phage T7 early transcription terminator
    156..211     -  rep_origin     RSF ori (fragment): Plasmids containing the RSF 1030 origin of replication can be propagated in E. coli cells that contain additional plasmids with compatible origins.
    299..844     -  rep_origin     p15A ori: Plasmids containing the medium-copy-number p15A origin of replication can be propagated in E. coli cells that contain a second plasmid with the ColE1 origin.
    958..1052    -  terminator     lambda t0 terminator: transcription terminator from phage lambda
   1076..1732    -  CDS            cat: CAT_ECOLX - Experimental evidence at protein level: Swiss-Prot protein existence level 1. This enzyme is an effector of chloramphenicol resistance in bacteria. From Escherichia coli. This protein is used as a marker in many commonly used cloning vectors, such as pACYC184.
   1733..1835    -  promoter       cat promoter: promoter of the E. coli cat gene encoding chloramphenicol acetyltransferase
   1871..1899    +  promoter       J23119 promoter (fragment): bacterial promoter (Registry of Standard Biological Parts BBa J23119)
   2080..3582    +  CDS            casA: CSE1_ECOLI - Also known as cse1, ygcL. Experimental evidence at protein level: Swiss-Prot protein existence level 1. A component of Cascade, which participates in CRISPR interference, the third stage of CRISPR immunity. Cascade binds both crRNA and in a sequence-specific manner negatively supercoiled dsDNA target. This leads to the formation of an R-loop in which the crRNA binds the target DNA, displacing the noncomplementary strand. Cas3 is recruited to Cascade, probably via interactions with CasA, nicks target DNA and then unwinds and cleaves the target, leading to DNA degradation and invade
   3578..4057    +  CDS            casB: CSE2_ECOLI - Also known as cse2, ygcK. Experimental evidence at protein level: Swiss-Prot protein existence level 1. A component of Cascade, which participates in CRISPR interference, the third stage of CRISPR immunity. Cascade binds both crRNA and in a sequence-specific manner negatively supercoiled dsDNA target. This leads to the formation of an R-loop in which the crRNA binds the target DNA, displacing the noncomplementary strand. Cas3 is recruited to Cascade, nicks target DNA and then unwinds and cleaves the target, leading to DNA degradation and invader neutralization. From Escherichia co
   4073..5161    +  CDS            casC: CASC_ECOLI - Also known as cas4, cse4, ygcJ. Experimental evidence at protein level: Swiss-Prot protein existence level 1. A component of Cascade, which participates in CRISPR interference, the third stage of CRISPR immunity. Cascade binds both crRNA and in a sequence-specific manner negatively supercoiled dsDNA target. This leads to the formation of an R-loop in which the crRNA binds the target DNA, displacing the noncomplementary strand. Cas3 is recruited to Cascade, nicks target DNA and then unwinds and cleaves the target, leading to DNA degradation and invader neutralization. CasCDE alone
   5167..5838    +  CDS            casD: CAS5_ECOLI - Also known as cas5, ygcI. Experimental evidence at protein level: Swiss-Prot protein existence level 1. A component of Cascade, which participates in CRISPR interference, the third stage of CRISPR immunity. Cascade binds both crRNA and in a sequence-specific manner negatively supercoiled dsDNA target. This leads to the formation of an R-loop in which the crRNA binds the target DNA, displacing the noncomplementary strand. Cas3 is recruited to Cascade, nicks target DNA and then unwinds and cleaves the target, leading to DNA degradation and invader neutralization. CasCDE alone is als
   5828..6424    +  CDS            casE: CAS6_ECOLI - Also known as cas6e, ygcH. Experimental evidence at protein level: Swiss-Prot protein existence level 1. A component of Cascade, which participates in CRISPR interference, the third stage of CRISPR immunity. Cascade binds both crRNA and in a sequence-specific manner negatively supercoiled dsDNA target. This leads to the formation of an R-loop in which the crRNA binds the target DNA, displacing the noncomplementary strand. Cas3 is recruited to Cascade, nicks target DNA and then unwinds and cleaves the target, leading to DNA degradation and invader neutralization. From Escherichia c
