[The description below was written by a language model from this plasmid's Addgene catalogue record and pLannotate feature annotations shown in this document.]
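Description:
pJEC619 is a 6,428 bp bacterial expression plasmid that produces the E. coli type I-E CRISPR Cascade complex with a SynZip18 peptide fused to one subunit. It replicates from the medium-copy p15A origin, which is compatible with ColE1-type plasmids and so allows it to be combined with other constructs in the same cell. Selection is by chloramphenicol through the cat gene, driven by its own promoter and followed by the lambda t0 terminator. A short fragment annotated as RSF ori lies next to p15A and is probably a sequence-similarity hit rather than a second functional origin.

The roughly 4.5 kb insert is a single operon encoding casA, casB, casC, casD and casE in their natural order. Several of the reading frames are closely spaced or slightly overlapping. The catalogue entry gives the promoter as the constitutive Anderson-series promoter J23150. The automated annotation labels the matching region as a J23119 fragment, which is expected because members of this promoter family share most of their sequence. SynZip18, a synthetic coiled-coil heterodimerisation domain, is fused to the N terminus of CasA. It is not annotated in the feature table but would fall in the gap between the promoter and the casA reading frame. The rrnB T1 and T7Te terminators sit just past casE on the circular map and end the operon.

No Cas3 nuclease and no crRNA array are annotated, so the complex would need a guide supplied separately and would bind DNA without degrading it. In line with the associated work on type I-E CRISPR activation, the SynZip18 handle presumably recruits an effector carrying the cognate SynZip partner, such as a transcriptional activator, to Cascade-bound targets in E. coli.
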