Addgene plasmid #182955: pJEC619
Purpose: SYNZIP18-Cascade.
Depositing lab: James Chappell. Depositing organization: Rice University. Publication: Uncovering the Distinct Properties of a Bacterial Type I-E CRISPR Activation System. Villegas Kcam MC, Tsong AJ, Chappell J. ACS Synth Biol. 2022 Jan 25. doi: 10.1021/acssynbio.1c00496. PubMed 35077145.
Backbone
  Vector backbone: p15A
  Backbone size w/o insert (bp): 2000
  Total vector size (bp): 6428
  Vector type: Bacterial Expression
Growth in bacteria
  Bacterial resistance: Chloramphenicol, 25 μg/mL
  Growth temperature: 37°C
  Growth strain: DH5alpha
  Copy number: Unknown
Gene/Insert
  Gene/Insert name: SynZip18-Cascade
  Species: E. coli
  Insert size (bp): 4492
  Mutation: SynZip18 fusion to CasA
  Promoter: J23150
  Tag / fusion protein: SynZip18 (N terminal on insert)
  Cloning method: Other
  Sequencing primers: 5′ tttacggctagctcagtcctag
Terms and licenses: Academic/Nonprofit Terms; Industry Terms: Not Available to Industry
How to cite: pJEC619 was a gift from James Chappell (Addgene plasmid # 182955 ; http://n2t.net/addgene:182955 ; RRID:Addgene_182955)
